>Addgene plasmid #130066 | pRDAX-503 C-Tag GFP[1] L32 Piezo1 mCherry | depositor full sequence | sequence record 249444 | Full Sequence
GCCTGCCTCCAGGCCTCAATATTGGCCATTAGCCATATTATTCATTGGTTATATAGCATAAATCAATATT
GGCTATTGGCCATTGCATACGTTGTATCTATATCATAATATGTACATTTATATTGGCTCATGTCCAATAT
GACCGCCATGTTGGCATTGATTATTGACTAGTTATTAATAGTAATCAATTACGGGGTCATTAGTTCATAG
CCCATATATGGAGTTCCGCGTTACATAACTTACGGTAAATGGCCCGCCTGGCTGACCGCCCAACGACCCC
CGCCCATTGACGTCAATAATGACGTATGTTCCCATAGTAACGCCAATAGGGACTTTCCATTGACGTCAAT
GGGTGGAGTATTTACGGTAAACTGCCCACTTGGCAGTACATCAAGTGTATCATATGCCAAGTCCGCCCCC
TATTGACGTCAATGACGGTAAATGGCCCGCCTGGCATTATGCCCAGTACATGACCTTACGGGACTTTCCT
ACTTGGCAGTACATCTACGTATTAGTCATCGCTATTACCATGGTGATGCGGTTTTGGCAGTACACCAATG
GGCGTGGATAGCGGTTTGACTCACGGGGATTTCCAAGTCTCCACCCCATTGACGTCAATGGGAGTTTGTT
TTGGCACCAAAATCAACGGGACTTTCCAAAATGTCGTAATAACCCCGCCCCGTTGACGCAAATGGGCGGT
AGGCGTGTACGGTGGGAGGTCTATATAAGCAGAGCTCGTTTAGTGAACCGTCAGATCACTAGAAGCTTTA
TTGCGGTAGTTTATCACAGTTAAATTGCTAACGCAGTCAGTGCTTCTGACACAACAGTCTCGAACTTAAG
CTGCAGAAGTTGGTCGTGAGGCACTGGGCAGGTAAGTATCAAGGTTACAAGACAGGTTTAAGGAGACCAA
TAGAAACTGGGCTTGTCGAGACAGAGAAGACTCTTGCGTTTCTGATAGGCACCTATTGGTCTTACTGACA
TCCACTTTGCCTTTCTCTCCACAGGTGTCCACTCCCAGGCCACCATGGAGCCGCACGTGCTGGGCGCCGG
GCTCTACTGGCTGTTGCTGCCCTGCACGCTCCTGGCGGCCTCCCTGTTACGCTTCAATGCTCTCTCGCTG
GTCTATTTGCTGTTTCTACTGCTGCTGCCCTGGCTTCCAGGCCCCTCAAGACACAGCATACCAGGTCACA
CAGGTCGCCTGCTCCGTGCACTACTCTGCCTCAGCCTCCTCTTCCTGGTGGCCCACCTTGCCTTTCAGAT
ATGCCTACACACCGTGCCTCACCTGGACCAGTTTCTGGGACAAAACGGTAGCCTTTGGGTGAAGGTGTCT
CAACACATAGGGGTTACGAGGCTGGACCTGAAGGACATCTTTAACACCACCAGGCTGGTAGCACCTGACC
TGGGAGTGCTGCTGGCGTCCTCCCTTTGCCTTGGCCTCTGTGGACGCCTCACGAGGAAAGCCGGGCAGAG
TCGGCGCACCCAGGAGCTGCAGGATGATGACGATGACGATGATGACGACGATGAAGACATAGATGCTGCC
CCAGCCGTGGGGCTGAAGGGAGCCCCTGCCCTGGCAACCAAACGCAGGCTGTGGCTGGCCTCCCGCTTCC
GGGTCACGGCCCACTGGCTGCTGATGACCTCTGGACGGACGCTGGTCATTGTGTTGCTGGCCCTGGCAGG
CATAGCCCACCCTTCGGCCTTCTCCAGCATCTACCTGGTGGTGTTCCTGGCCATCTGCACCTGGTGGTCC
TGTCACTTTCCTCTCAGCCCCCTGGGCTTTAACACCCTCTGTGTCATGGTGAGCTGTTTTGGTGCCGGCC
ATCTCATTTGCCTATACTGCTATCAGACACCATTTATCCAGGACATGTTACCCCCTGGGAACATCTGGGC
CAGGCTATTTGGTCTCAAGAACTTCGTAGACCTCCCTAACTACTCCAGCCCCAACGCCCTGGTACTCAAC
ACTAAGCACGCCTGGCCCATCTATGTGAGTCCCGGAATCCTGCTGCTGCTATATTACACAGCCACCTCTC
TCCTGAAGCTCCACAAGAGCTGTCCCTCAGAGCTGAGGAAGGAGACACCCAGGGAGGATGAGGAGCATGA
GCTGGAACTGGACCACCTGGAGCCAGAGCCCCAGGCTAGGGACGCCACCCAGGGTGAGATGCCCATGACC
ACGGAACCTGACCTTGACAACTGCACCGTGCATGTACTAACCAGCCAGAGCCCTGTCCGCCAGCGTCCAG
TTCGCCCCAGGCTGGCTGAGCTGAAAGAGATGTCACCGCTACATGGCCTGGGCCACCTCATCATGGACCA
GAGCTATGTGTGTGCCCTGATTGCCATGATGGTGTGGAGCATCATGTACCACAGTTGGCTGACCTTCGTC
CTGCTGCTCTGGGCCTGCCTCATCTGGACGGTGCGTAGCCGTCACCAGCTGGCTATGCTCTGCTCGCCCT
GCATCCTGCTGTATGGGCTGACGCTCTGCTGCCTGAGGTATGTGTGGGCCATGGAACTTCCTGAGCTGCC
CACCACCCTGGGCCCTGTCAGCCTGCACCAGTTGGGACTGGAACACACACGCTACCCTTGCCTGGACCTC
GGTGCCATGCTCCTCTATCTGCTCACATTCTGGCTCCTTCTGCGTCAGTTCGTGAAGGAGAAGCTGCTGA
AGAAGCAAAAGGTGCCTGCGGCGCTGCTGGAGGTCACGGTGGCCGACACTGAGCCCACACAGACCCAGAC
GCTGCTGCGGAGCCTGGGGGAGCTGGTCACCGGCATCTACGTCAAATACTGGATCTATGTGTGCGCCGGC
ATGTTCATTGTGGTCAGCTTCGCCGGCCGCCTGGTGGTCTACAAAATCGTCTACATGTTCCTCTTCCTGC
TGTGCCTCACCTTGTTCCAGGTCTACTACACCCTGTGGAGGAAGCTGCTACGTGTCTTCTGGTGGCTCGT
GGTGGCCTATACAATGCTCGTGCTCATCGCTGTGTACACCTTCCAGTTCCAGGACTTCCCCACCTATTGG
CGCAACCTCACGGGCTTCACAGACGAGCAGTTGGGCGACCTGGGCCTGGAGCAGTTCAGTGTGTCGGAGC
TCTTTTCCAGTATCCTCATCCCTGGCTTCTTCCTGCTGGCCTGCATCCTGCAGCTGCACTACTTCCACAG
ACCGTTCATGCAGCTCACTGACCTGGAGCACGTGCCGCCACCAGGCACCCGCCACCCTCGATGGGCTCAC
AGGCAGGATGCAGTGAGCGAGGCCCCTCTGCTTGAGCATCAGGAGGAAGAGGAAGTCTTCAGGGAAGATG
GGCAGAGCATGGATGGGCCCCACCAGGCCACACAGGTCCCTGAGGGTACGGCCAGCAAGTGGGGCCTGGT
GGCTGACCGGCTGCTGGACCTAGCGGCCAGCTTCTCGGCTGTCCTCACCCGAATCCAGGTGTTCGTTCGG
CGCTTGCTAGAACTTCACGTCTTCAAGCTGGTGGCCCTCTACACTGTCTGGGTGGCCCTGAAAGAAGTGT
CTGTGATGAACCTGCTGCTGGTGGTGCTATGGGCCTTCGCCTTGCCCTATCCGCGCTTCCGGCCCATGGC
TTCCTGCCTGTCCACCGTGTGGACCTGTATCATCATTGTATGCAAGATGCTCTATCAGCTCAAGATTGTC
AACCCGCATGAGTACTCCAGCAACTGCACTGAGCCCTTCCCCAACAATACCAACTTGCAGCCTTTGGAGA
TCAACCAGTCTTTGCTGTACCGTGGCCCTGTTGACCCTGCCAACTGGTTTGGGGTGCGGAAGGGTTACCC
CAACTTGGGCTATATCCAGAACCACCTGCAGATCCTTCTGTTGCTGGTGTTTGAGGCCGTGGTGTACCGG
CGCCAAGAGCACTACCGCCGGCAGCACCAGCAGGCCCCTCTGCCCGCCCAGGCTGTGTGCGCAGATGGCA
CCCGCCAGAGGTTGGACCAGGACCTACTTAGCTGCCTCAAGTATTTCATCAACTTCTTCTTCTACAAATT
CGGGCTGGAGATCTGCTTCTTGATGGCCGTGAATGTGATTGGGCAGCGTATGAACTTCATGGTGATCTTA
CACGGTTGCTGGTTGGTGGCCATCCTTACACGCCGGCGCCGTGAGGCCATCGCCCGCCTCTGGCCTAACT
ACTGTCTGTTCCTCACGCTGTTCCTGCTGTACCAGTACCTGCTGTGTTTGGGCATGCCCCCTGCACTGTG
CATTGACTATCCATGGCGCTGGAGCAAGGCCATCCCCATGAATTCCGCCCTCATCAAGTGGCTGTACCTA
CCTGACTTCTTCAGAGCCCCCAACTCCACCAACCTTATCAGTGACTTCCTCCTGCTGCTTTGCGCCTCCC
AGCAGTGGCAGGTCTTCTCAGCGGAGCGAACGGAGGAGTGGCAACGCATGGCGGGCATCAACACTGACCA
CCTGGAGCCCCTGCGTGGGGAGCCCAACCCTATACCCAACTTCATCCACTGCAGGTCCTATCTGGATATG
CTGAAGGTGGCCGTCTTCCGCTACCTGTTCTGGCTGGTGCTCGTTGTGGTGTTTGTTGCGGGGGCCACCC
GCATAAGCATCTTCGGGCTGGGGTACCTGCTAGCCTGCTTCTACCTGCTGCTGTTTGGCACTACCCTGCT
GCAGAAGGACACGCGAGCCCAGCTCGTGCTGTGGGACTGCCTCATCCTCTATAATGTCACTGTCATCATC
TCTAAGAATATGCTGTCGCTCCTGTCCTGTGTCTTCGTGGAGCAAATGCAGAGCAACTTCTGCTGGGTCA
TCCAGCTCTTCAGCCTCGTGTGCACAGTCAAAGGCTACTATGATCCCAAAGAGATGATGACCAGGGACCG
GGACTGCCTGCTGCCTGTGGAGGAGGCCGGGATCATCTGGGACAGTATCTGCTTCTTCTTCCTGCTCTTG
CAACGGCGCATCTTTCTCAGCCACTACTTCCTGCATGTCAGCGCTGACCTGAAAGCCACAGCCCTGCAGG
CATCCAGGGGCTTTGCCCTCTACAATGCAGCCAACCTGAAGAGCATCAACTTCCATCGCCAGATTGAGGA
GAAGTCCCTGGCCCAGCTGAAAAGACAGATGAAGCGCATCCGTGCCAAACAGGAGAAGTACAGGCAGAGC
CAGGCAAGTCGTGGCCAACTCCAGTCCAAAGACCCTCAGGATCCCAGCCAGGAGCCAGGGCCTGACAGCC
CAGGGGGCTCCTCCCCGCCACGGAGACAGTGGTGGCGCCCCTGGCTGGACCACGCCACAGTCATCCACTC
TGGCGACTACTTCCTGTTTGAGTCAGATAGCGAGGAGGAAGAGGAGGCCCTACCTGAGGACCCCAGGCCT
GCAGCTCAGAGTGCCTTCCAGATGGCATACCAGGCATGGGTAACCAATGCCCAGACAGTGCTGAGGCAGC
GTCGGGAGCGGGCACGGCAGGAGCGGGCAGAGCAGCTGGCTTCTGGAGGTGACTTGAACCCAGATGTGGA
ACCAGTAGATGTCCCAGAAGATGAGATGGCAGGCCGTAGCCACATGATGCAGCGTGTGCTAAGCACCATG
CAGTTCCTGTGGGTGCTGGGCCAGGCCACGGTAGACGGGCTGACGCGCTGGCTGCGTGCATTCACGAAGC
ACCACCGCACCATGAGCGATGTGCTGTGCGCAGAGCGCTACCTGCTCACCCAGGAGCTTCTTCGGGTTGG
AGAGGTACGCCGAGGTGTGCTGGACCAGCTTTATGTGGGTGAAGATGAGGCCACATTGTCAGGTCCCGTG
GAGACCCGGGATGGACCCAGCACAGCCTCAAGTGGGCTGGGAGCCGAAGAGCCTTTGAGTAGCATGACAG
ACGACACCAGCAGCCCCCTGAGCACAGGCTATAACACCCGCAGTGGCAGTGAGGAGATTGTCACCGACGC
TGGGGACCTCCAGGCTGGGACCTCCCTGCACGGCTCCCAAGAGCTTTTAGCCAATGCTCGTACCCGGATG
CGCACGGCCAGCGAGCTGCTACTGGATAGGCGCCTGCATATCCCTGAGCTGGAGGAGGCCGAGCGGTTTG
AGGCACAGCAGGGCCGGACTCTGCGGCTGCTCAGGGCTGGGTACCAGTGCGTGGCGGCACACTCGGAGCT
GCTCTGTTACTTCATCATCATCCTTAACCACATGGTGACAGCCTCGGCTGCCTCCCTGGTGCTGCCCGTG
CTTGTGTTCCTGTGGGCCATGCTGACCATCCCGAGGCCTAGCAAGCGCTTTTGGATGACAGCTATCGTCT
TCACTGAGGTCATGGTGGTCACCAAATACCTGTTCCAGTTCGGCTTCTTCCCCTGGAACAGCTACGTTGT
GCTGCGGCGCTATGAGAACAAGCCCTACTTCCCTCCGCGAATCCTGGGCCTTGAGAAAACGGACAGCTAC
ATCAAGTATGACCTGGTGCAGCTCATGGCCCTCTTCTTCCACCGCTCGCAGCTACTGTGTTATGGCCTCT
GGGACCATGAGGAGGATCGCTATCCCAAGGACCATTGCAGGAGTAGTGTGAAGGACCGGGAGGCCAAGGA
AGAGCCAGAAGCTAAGCTGGAATCGCAGTCTGAGACAGGCACTGGGCATCCCAAGGAGCCAGTGTTGGCC
GGTACTCCCAGGGACCACATCCAAGGGAAAGGAAGTATTAGATCCAAGGATGTTATCCAAGATCCCCCAG
AGGACCTTAAGCCCCGGCACACGAGGCACATCAGCATACGCTTCAGGAGGCGCAAGGAGACTCCAGGACC
CAAAGGAACAGCAGTCATGGAGACTGAGCACGAGGAGGGAGAAGGAAAAGAAACTACAGAGAGAAAGAGG
CCGCGTCACACTCAAGAAAAATCGAAGTTTCGGGAGAGAATGAAGGCAGCTGGGCGCCGGCTGCAGAGCT
TCTGTGTGTCACTGGCCCAGAGCTTCTACCAACCCTTGCAGCGTTTCTTCCATGACATTCTGCACACAAA
GTACCGGGCGGCCACCGACGTCTACGCCCTCATGTTCCTGGCCGATATTGTCGACATCATCATCATCATC
TTTGGTTTTTGGGCTTTTGGGAAGCACTCTGCAGCCACAGACATTGCATCCTCGCTGTCAGATGACCAGG
TGCCACAGGCCTTCCTGTTCATGCTGCTGGTCCAGTTTGGCACCATGGTCATCGACCGTGCCCTCTACCT
GCGCAAGACTGTCCTGGGAAAGCTGGCCTTTCAGGTGGTCCTGGTGGTGGCGATTCACATCTGGATGTTC
TTTATCTTACCGGCTGTCACTGAGAGGATGTTCAGCCAGAATGCGGTGGCACAGCTGTGGTACTTCGTCA
AGTGCATTTACTTTGCCCTGTCCGCCTACCAGATCCGCTGTGGCTACCCCACCCGTATCTTGGGCAACTT
CCTCACCAAGAAATACAACCATCTAAACCTCTTCCTTTTCCAGGGGTTCCGTCTAGTGCCGTTCCTGGTG
GAGCTGCGGGCCGTCATGGACTGGGTGTGGACCGACACCACGCTGTCCCTGTCCAACTGGATGTGTGTGG
AAGACATCTATGCCAACATCTTTATCATCAAGTGCAGCCGAGAGACAGAGAAGAAATACCCCCAGCCCAA
GGGGCAGAAGAAGAAGAAAATTGTCAAGTATGGTATGGGAGGCCTCATTATCCTCTTCCTCATCGCCATC
ATCTGGTTCCCTCTGCTCTTCATGTCACTGATCCGCTCTGTGGTCGGGGTCGTCAACCAGCCCATTGATG
TCACCGTCACCCTCAAGCTAGGCGGCTATGAGCCACTGTTCACCATGAGCGCCCAGCAGCCATCCATTGT
GCCATTCACACCCCAGGCCTACGAGGAGCTGTCCCAGCAGTTTGACCCCTATCCACTAGCCATGCAGTTC
ATTAGCCAGTACAGTCCTGAGGACATCGTCACTGCACAGATCGAGGGCAGCTCGGGGGCGCTGTGGCGCA
TCAGCCCACCCAGCCGAGCCCAGATGAAGCAGGAGCTGTACAACGGCACAGCCGACATTACACTGCGCTT
TACCTGGAATTTCCAAAGGGACCTGGCCAAGGGTGGCACTGTGGAGTATACTAATGAGAAGCACACCTTG
GAGCTGGCCCCCAACAGTACGGCACGAAGGCAGCTGGCCCAACTGCTCGAGGGCAGACCTGACCAGTCAG
TGGTCATTCCCCATCTCTTCCCCAAGTACATTCGTGCTCCCAATGGGCCTGAAGCCAACCCTGTGAAGCA
GCTGCAGCCAGATGAGGAAGAGGACTACCTTGGTGTGCGCATCCAGCTGCGGAGGGAGCAAGTGGGCACA
GGGGCCTCTGGGGAGCAAGCGGGCACCAAGGCCTCCGACTTCCTCGAGTGGTGGGTCATCGAGCTGCAGG
ACTGCAAGGCTGACTGCAACCTGCTGCCCATGGTCATCTTCAGTGACAAGGTCAGCCCACCTAGCCTGGG
CTTCCTGGCCGGCTACGGGATTGTGGGGCTGTATGTCTCCATCGTGCTGGTGGTTGGCAAGTTTGTGCGG
GGCTTCTTCAGCGAGATCTCTCACTCCATCATGTTCGAGGAACTGCCGTGTGTGGACCGCATCCTCAAGC
TGTGCCAGGACATCTTCTTGGTGCGCGAGACCCGGGAGCTGGAGCTGGAGGAGGAGCTATACGCCAAGCT
CATCTTCCTGTACCGATCTCCAGAGACCATGATTAAGTGGACACGTGAGAGGGAGGACGTGGGTGGCGGA
GGGAGCGAAGGCGGCGGATCCGGAGGGCCTGGCTCTGGCGGAGAGGGGAGCGCTGGAGGCGGGTCAGCCG
GTGGTGGGAGTGATCTGCCTGATGACCACTACCTGAGCACACAGACCATCCTCTCCAAGGACCTTAACTA
AGAATTCAGATCCGCCCCTCTCCCTCCCCCCCCCCTAACGTTACTGGCCGAAGCCGCTTGGAATAAGGCC
GGTGTGCGTTTGTCTATATGTTATTTTCCACCATATTGCCGTCTTTTGGCAATGTGAGGGCCCGGAAACC
TGGCCCTGTCTTCTTGACGAGCATTCCTAGGGGTCTTTCCCCTCTCGCCAAAGGAATGCAAGGTCTGTTG
AATGTCGTGAAGGAAGCAGTTCCTCTGGTAGCTTCTTGAAGACAAACAACGTCTGTAGCGACCCTTTGCA
GGCAGCGGAACCCCCCACCTGGCGACAGGTGCCTCTGCGGCCAAAAGCCACGTGTATAAGATACACCTGC
AAAGGCGGCACAACCCCAGTGCCACGTTGTGAGTTGGATAGTTGTGGAAAGAGTCAAATGGCTCTCCTCA
AGCGTATTCAACAAGGGGCTGAAGGATGCCCAGAAGGTACCCCATTGTATGGGATCTGATCTGGGGCCTC
GGTACACATGCTTTACATGTGTTTAGTCGAGGTTAAAAAAACGTCTAGGCCCCCCGAACCACGGGGACGT
GGTTTTCCTTTGAAAAACACGATGATAATATGGCCACAACCATGGTGAGCAAGGGCGAGGAGGATAACAT
GGCCATCATCAAGGAGTTCATGCGCTTCAAGGTGCACATGGAGGGCTCCGTGAACGGCCACGAGTTCGAG
ATCGAGGGCGAGGGCGAGGGCCGCCCCTACGAGGGCACCCAGACCGCCAAGCTGAAGGTGACCAAGGGTG
GCCCCCTGCCCTTCGCCTGGGACATCCTGTCCCCTCAGTTCATGTACGGCTCCAAGGCCTACGTGAAGCA
CCCCGCCGACATCCCCGACTACTTGAAGCTGTCCTTCCCCGAGGGCTTCAAGTGGGAGCGCGTGATGAAC
TTCGAGGACGGCGGCGTGGTGACCGTGACCCAGGACTCCTCCCTGCAGGACGGCGAGTTCATCTACAAGG
TGAAGCTGCGCGGCACCAACTTCCCCTCCGACGGCCCCGTAATGCAGAAGAAGACCATGGGCTGGGAGGC
CTCCTCCGAGCGGATGTACCCCGAGGACGGCGCCCTGAAGGGCGAGATCAAGCAGAGGCTGAAGCTGAAG
GACGGCGGCCACTACGACGCTGAGGTCAAGACCACCTACAAGGCCAAGAAGCCCGTGCAGCTGCCCGGCG
CCTACAACGTCAACATCAAGTTGGACATCACCTCCCACAACGAGGACTACACCATCGTGGAACAGTACGA
ACGCGCCGAGGGCCGCCACTCCACCGGCGGCATGGACGAGCTGTACAAGTAAACCGGTGCTCGAGGTACC
GATGAATAGCTAAGGTCGAGGCCGCAGGTAAGTATCAAGGTTACAAGACAGGTTTAAGGAGACCAATAGA
AACTGGGCTTGTCGAGACAGAGAAGACTCTTGCGTTTCTGATAGGCACCTATTGGTCTTACTGACATCCA
CTTTGCCTTTCTCTCCACAGGTGTCGACAATCAACCTCTGGATTACAAAATTTGTGAAAGATTGACTGGT
ATTCTTAACTATGTTGCTCCTTTTACGCTATGTGGATACGCTGCTTTAATGCCTTTGTATCATGCTATTG
CTTCCCGTATGGCTTTCATTTTCTCCTCCTTGTATAAATCCTGGTTGCTGTCTCTTTATGAGGAGTTGTG
GCCCGTTGTCAGGCAACGTGGCGTGGTGTGCACTGTGTTTGCTGACGCAACCCCCACTGGTTGGGGCATT
GCCACCACCTGTCAGCTCCTTTCCGGGACTTTCGCTTTCCCCCTCCCTATTGCCACGGCGGAACTCATCG
CCGCCTGCCTTGCCCGCTGCTGGACAGGGGCTCGGCTGTTGGGCACTGACAATTCCGTGGTGTTGTCGGG
GAAGCTGACGTCCTTTCCATGGCTGCTCGCCTGTGTTGCCACCTGGATTCTGCGCGGGACGTCCTTCTGC
TACGTCCCTTCGGCCCTCAATCCAGCGGACCTTCCTTCCCGCGGCCTGCTGCCGGCTCTGCGGCCTCTTC
CGCGTCTTCGCCTTCGCCCTCAGACGAGTCGGATCTCCCTTTGGGCCGCCTCCCCGCCTGGAATTCGAGC
TCGGTACGATCAGCCTCGACTGTGCCTTCTAGTTGCCAGCCATCTGTTGTTTGCCCCTCCCCCGTGCCTT
CCTTGACCCTGGAAGGTGCCACTCCCACTGTCCTTTCCTAATAAAATGAGGAAATTGCATCGCATTGTCT
GAGTAGGTGTCATTCTATTCTGGGGGGTGGGGTGGGGCAGGACAGCAAGGGGGAGGATTGGGAAGACAAT
AGCCCAGCTTTTGTTCCCTTTAGTGAGGGTTAATTGCGCGCTTGGCGTAATCATGGTCATAGCTGTTTCC
TGTGTGAAATTGTTATCCGCTAATTCACTCCTCAGGTGCAGGCTGCCTATCAGAAGGTGGTGGCTGGTGT
GGCCAATGCCCTGGCTCACAAATACCACTGAGATCTTTTTCCCTCTGCCAAAAATTATGGGGACATCATG
AAGCCCCTTGAGCATCTGACTTCTGGCTAATAAAGGAAATTTATTTTCATTGCAATAGTGTGTTGGAATT
TTTTGTGTCTCTCACTCGGAAGGACATATGGGAGGGCAAATCATTTAAAACATCAGAATGAGTATTTGGT
TTAGAGTTTGGCAACATATGCCCATATGCTGGCTGCCATGAACAAAGGTTGGCTATAAAGAGGTCATCAG
TATATGAAACAGCCCCCTGCTGTCCATTCCTTATTCCATAGAAAAGCCTTGACTTGAGGTTAGATTTTTT
TTATATTTTGTTTTGTGTTATTTTTTTCTTTAACATCCCTAAAATTTTCCTTACATGTTTTACTAGCCAG
ATTTTTCCTCCTCTCCTGACTACTCCCAGTCATAGCTGTCCCTCTTCTCTTATGGAGATCGGCCGGCCGC
CGGCGTCGACGCGCGCGGCCGCGGCGCGCCGTTGCTGGCGTTTTTCCATAGGCTCCGCCCCCCTGACGAG
CATCACAAAAATCGACGCTCAAGTCAGAGGTGGCGAAACCCGACAGGACTATAAAGATACCAGGCGTTTC
CCCCTGGAAGCTCCCTCGTGCGCTCTCCTGTTCCGACCCTGCCGCTTACCGGATACCTGTCCGCCTTTCT
CCCTTCGGGAAGCGTGGCGCTTTCTCATAGCTCACGCTGTAGGTATCTCAGTTCGGTGTAGGTCGTTCGC
TCCAAGCTGGGCTGTGTGCACGAACCCCCCGTTCAGCCCGACCGCTGCGCCTTATCCGGTAACTATCGTC
TTGAGTCCAACCCGGTAAGACACGACTTATCGCCACTGGCAGCAGCCACTGGTAACAGGATTAGCAGAGC
GAGGTATGTAGGCGGTGCTACAGAGTTCTTGAAGTGGTGGCCTAACTACGGCTACACTAGAAGAACAGTA
TTTGGTATCTGCGCTCTGCTGAAGCCAGTTACCTTCGGAAAAAGAGTTGGTAGCTCTTGATCCGGCAAAC
AAACCACCGCTGGTAGCGGTGGTTTTTTTGTTTGCAAGCAGCAGATTACGCGCAGAAAAAAAGGATCTCA
AGAAGATCCTTTGATCTTTTCTACGGGGTCTGACGCTCAGTGGAACGAAAACTCACGTTAAGGGATTTTG
GTCATGAGATTATCAAAAAGGATCTTCACCTAGATCCTTTTAAATTAAAAATGAAGTTTTAAATCAATCT
AAAGTATATATGAGTAAACTTGGTCTGACAGTTACCAATGCTTAATCAGTGAGGCACCTATCTCAGCGAT
CTGTCTATTTCGTTCATCCATAGTTGCCTGACTCCCCGTCGTGTAGATAACTACGATACGGGAGGGCTTA
CCATCTGGCCCCAGTGCTGCAATGATACCGCGAGACCCACGCTCACCGGCTCCAGATTTATCAGCAATAA
ACCAGCCAGCCGGAAGGGCCGAGCGCAGAAGTGGTCCTGCAACTTTATCCGCCTCCATCCAGTCTATTAA
TTGTTGCCGGGAAGCTAGAGTAAGTAGTTCGCCAGTTAATAGTTTGCGCAACGTTGTTGCCATTGCTACA
GGCATCGTGGTGTCACGCTCGTCGTTTGGTATGGCTTCATTCAGCTCCGGTTCCCAACGATCAAGGCGAG
TTACATGATCCCCCATGTTGTGCAAAAAAGCGGTTAGCTCCTTCGGTCCTCCGATCGTTGTCAGAAGTAA
GTTGGCCGCAGTGTTATCACTCATGGTTATGGCAGCACTGCATAATTCTCTTACTGTCATGCCATCCGTA
AGATGCTTTTCTGTGACTGGTGAGTACTCAACCAAGTCATTCTGAGAATAGTGTATGCGGCGACCGAGTT
GCTCTTGCCCGGCGTCAATACGGGATAATACCGCGCCACATAGCAGAACTTTAAAAGTGCTCATCATTGG
AAAACGTTCTTCGGGGCGAAAACTCTCAAGGATCTTACCGCTGTTGAGATCCAGTTCGATGTAACCCACT
CGTGCACCCAACTGATCTTCAGCATCTTTTACTTTCACCAGCGTTTCTGGGTGAGCAAAAACAGGAAGGC
AAAATGCCGCAAAAAAGGGAATAAGGGCGACACGGAAATGTTGAATACTCATACTCTTCCTTTTTCAATA
TTATTGAAGCATTTATCAGGGTTATTGTCTCATGAGCGGATACATATTTGAATGTATTTAGAAAAATAAA
CAAATAGGGGTTCCGCGCACATTTCCCCGAAAAGTGCCACCTGACGTCTAAGAAACCATTATTATCATGA
CATTAACCTATAAAAATAGGCGTATCACGAGGCCCTTTCGTCTACGCGCGCGCCGGCGGCGCGCCGTCGA
CGGCCGGCCGCGGCCGC
Features (pLannotate 1.2.2; 16 found; start..end, strand, type, name):
    155..532     +  enhancer       CMV enhancer: human cytomegalovirus immediate early enhancer
    534..733     +  promoter       CMV promoter: human cytomegalovirus (CMV) immediate early promoter
    872..1004    +  intron         chimeric intron: chimera between introns from human β-globin and immunoglobulin heavy chain genes
   1025..8665    +  CDS            Piezo1: PIEZ1_MOUSE - Also known as Fam38a. Experimental evidence at protein level: Swiss-Prot protein existence level 1. Pore-forming subunit of a mechanosensitive non-specific cation channel. Generates currents characterized by a linear current- voltage relationship that are sensitive to ruthenium red and gadolinium. Plays a key role in epithelial cell adhesion by maintaining integrin activation through R-Ras recruitment to the ER, most probably in its activated state, and subsequent stimulation of calpain signaling. In the kidney, may contribute to the detection of intraluminal pressure changes and
   8765..8818    +  CDS            Superfolder GFP (fragment): Superfolder GFP is a basic (constitutively fluorescent) green fluorescent protein published in 2005, derived from Aequorea victoria. It is reported to be a very rapidly-maturing weak dimer.
   8835..9421    +  misc_feature   IRES2: internal ribosome entry site (IRES) of the encephalomyocarditis virus (EMCV)
   9422..10129   +  CDS            mCherry: mCherry is a basic (constitutively fluorescent) red fluorescent protein published in 2004, derived from Discosoma sp.. It is reported to be a very rapidly-maturing monomer with low acid sensitivity.
  10178..10310   +  intron         chimeric intron: chimera between introns from human β-globin and immunoglobulin heavy chain genes
  10319..10907   +  misc_feature   WPRE: woodchuck hepatitis virus posttranscriptional regulatory element
  10940..11051   +  polyA_signal   bGH poly(A) signal: bovine growth hormone polyadenylation signal
  11147..11165   -  promoter       T3 promoter: promoter for bacteriophage T3 RNA polymerase
  11224..11298   +  CDS            HBB (fragment): HBB_PONPY - Experimental evidence at transcript level: Swiss-Prot protein existence level 2. Involved in oxygen transport from the lung to the various peripheral tissues. From Pongo pygmaeus (Bornean orangutan).
  11369..11424   +  polyA_signal   β-globin poly(A) signal: rabbit β-globin polyadenylation signal (Gil and Proudfoot, 1987)
  11803..12391   -  rep_origin     ori: high-copy-number ColE1/pMB1/pBR322/pUC origin of replication
  12562..13422   -  CDS            AmpR: β-lactamase; bla; confers resistance to ampicillin, carbenicillin, and related antibiotics
  13423..13527   -  promoter       AmpR promoter: bla
