[The description below was written by a language model from this plasmid's Addgene catalogue record and pLannotate feature annotations shown in this document.]
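Description:
pRDAX-503 C-Tag GFP[1] L32 Piezo1 mCherry is a custom-built mammalian expression plasmid of about 13.7 kb, designed for protein–protein interaction assays based on bimolecular or trimolecular fluorescence complementation (BiFC/TriFC). It is propagated in E. coli as a high-copy plasmid through a ColE1/pUC-type origin and is selected with ampicillin via the β-lactamase gene and its native promoter. No mammalian selection marker is annotated.

The expression cassette is driven by the human CMV immediate-early enhancer and promoter, followed by a chimeric β-globin/immunoglobulin intron that promotes efficient processing of the transcript. This drives the full-length mouse Piezo1 coding sequence, which encodes the pore-forming subunit of a mechanosensitive non-selective cation channel. After a short unannotated stretch, presumably the "L32" linker in the name, comes a very small superfolder GFP fragment of about 54 nt. This places the split-GFP tag ("GFP[1]") at the C-terminus of Piezo1. The fragment is non-fluorescent by itself. Green signal is expected only when the complementary GFP portion or portions, carried on partner constructs, are brought close by an interaction.

Downstream, an EMCV IRES allows translation of mCherry from the same mRNA, giving an independent red marker of transfected, expressing cells against which complementation signal can be judged. The transcript ends with a second chimeric intron, a WPRE to enhance RNA stability and expression, and the bGH polyadenylation signal. A T3 promoter, a β-globin fragment and a rabbit β-globin poly(A) signal also lie in the backbone. The cloning sites used for the insert are not recorded.
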