Addgene plasmid #130066: pRDAX-503 C-Tag GFP[1] L32 Piezo1 mCherry
Purpose: PPI (BiFC/TriFC) assay vector
Depositing lab: Gary Lewin. Depositing organization: Max-Delbrueck-Centrum fuer Molekulare Medizin (MDC).
Backbone
  Vector backbone: custom built
  Vector type: Mammalian Expression
Growth in bacteria
  Bacterial resistance: Ampicillin, 100 μg/mL
  Growth temperature: 37°C
  Growth strain: DH5alpha
  Copy number: High Copy
Gene/Insert
  Gene/Insert name: Piezo1
  Species: M. musculus (mouse)
  Entrez Gene: Piezo1 (a.k.a. 9630020g22, Fam38a, mKIAA0233)
  Cloning method: Restriction Enzyme; 5′ cloning site unknown (unknown if destroyed); 3′ cloning site unknown (unknown if destroyed)
Terms and licenses: Academic/Nonprofit Terms; Industry Terms: Not Available to Industry
How to cite: pRDAX-503 C-Tag GFP[1] L32 Piezo1 mCherry was a gift from Gary Lewin (Addgene plasmid # 130066 ; http://n2t.net/addgene:130066 ; RRID:Addgene_130066)
